>Addgene plasmid #66382 | GPRC5A-Tango | addgene full sequence | sequence record 203070 | Addgene NGS Result
CATTTCCCCGAAAAGTGCCACCTGACGTCGACGGATCGGGAGATCTCCCGATCCCCTATGGTGCACTCTC
AGTACAATCTGCTCTGATGCCGCATAGTTAAGCCAGTATCTGCTCCCTGCTTGTGTGTTGGAGGTCGCTG
AGTAGTGCGCGAGCAAAATTTAAGCTACAACAAGGCAAGGCTTGACCGACAATTGCATGAAGAATCTGCT
TAGGGTTAGGCGTTTTGCGCTGCTTCGCGATGTACGGGCCAGATATACGCGTTGACATTGATTATTGACT
AGTTATTAATAGTAATCAATTACGGGGTCATTAGTTCATAGCCCATATATGGAGTTCCGCGTTACATAAC
TTACGGTAAATGGCCCGCCTGGCTGACCGCCCAACGACCCCCGCCCATTGACGTCAATAATGACGTATGT
TCCCATAGTAACGCCAATAGGGACTTTCCATTGACGTCAATGGGTGGAGTATTTACGGTAAACTGCCCAC
TTGGCAGTACATCAAGTGTATCATATGCCAAGTACGCCCCCTATTGACGTCAATGACGGTAAATGGCCCG
CCTGGCATTATGCCCAGTACATGACCTTATGGGACTTTCCTACTTGGCAGTACATCTACGTATTAGTCAT
CGCTATTACCATGGTGATGCGGTTTTGGCAGTACATCAATGGGCGTGGATAGCGGTTTGACTCACGGGGA
TTTCCAAGTCTCCACCCCATTGACGTCAATGGGAGTTTGTTTTGGCACCAAAATCAACGGGACTTTCCAA
AATGTCGTAACAACTCCGCCCCATTGACGCAAATGGGCGGTAGGCGTGTACGGTGGGAGGTCTATATAAG
CAGAGCTCTCTGGCTAACTAGAGAACCCACTGCTTACTGGCTTATCGAAATTAATACGACTCACTATAGG
GAGACCCAAGCTGGCTAGCGTTTAAACTTAAGCTTGGTACCGAGCTCGGATCCACTAGTCCAGTGTGGTG
GAATTCTGCAGATATCCAGCACAGTGGCGGCCGCGCCACCATGAAGACGATCATCGCCCTGAGCTACATC
TTCTGCCTGGTATTCGCCGACTACAAGGACGATGATGACGCCAGCATCGATATGGCCACGACGGTGCCAG
ACGGCTGCCGCAATGGATTGAAATCCAAGTATTATCGCCTCTGTGACAAAGCAGAGGCATGGGGCATAGT
GCTCGAAACGGTCGCTACAGCTGGCGTAGTAACCTCCGTGGCATTTATGCTCACCCTGCCTATCCTCGTC
TGCAAAGTGCAGGATTCCAATAGACGCAAGATGCTGCCAACCCAGTTCCTGTTCTTGCTCGGCGTGCTTG
GCATCTTTGGGCTGACGTTTGCCTTTATTATCGGCCTGGATGGCTCCACTGGCCCCACAAGGTTCTTTCT
GTTTGGGATACTGTTTTCTATTTGTTTCTCCTGCCTCCTGGCTCATGCCGTCTCACTCACGAAGTTGGTG
CGAGGAAGGAAACCCCTCTCACTCCTCGTGATCCTCGGCCTGGCTGTCGGCTTTTCCCTGGTGCAAGATG
TGATTGCAATCGAGTACATCGTGTTGACAATGAATCGCACGAACGTCAACGTGTTCAGCGAACTGAGCGC
TCCCCGGCGGAACGAGGACTTCGTGCTGCTCCTGACTTACGTACTGTTTTTGATGGCCCTGACGTTCTTG
ATGTCCTCCTTCACCTTTTGCGGGTCCTTTACTGGTTGGAAAAGGCACGGCGCGCATATTTATCTGACGA
TGCTTCTGAGTATTGCTATCTGGGTGGCCTGGATCACTTTGCTGATGTTGCCAGACTTTGACCGCCGCTG
GGACGACACCATACTGAGCAGTGCACTCGCCGCCAACGGTTGGGTGTTTCTCCTCGCTTATGTTTCTCCC
GAGTTCTGGCTGCTCACGAAACAGCGAAATCCCATGGACTACCCAGTCGAGGACGCATTCTGCAAGCCTC
AGCTGGTCAAGAAGAGTTATGGGGTGGAGAATCGGGCTTATAGCCAAGAGGAGATCACACAGGGTTTCGA
GGAGACGGGAGATACACTTTATGCTCCATACAGCACACACTTCCAGCTGCAGAACCAACCCCCCCAGAAG
GAATTTTCAATTCCACGCGCCCACGCTTGGCCATCTCCATACAAGGACTATGAAGTCAAGAAGGAGGGGT
CAATCGATACCGGTGGACGCACCCCACCCAGCCTGGGTCCCCAAGATGAGTCCTGCACCACCGCCAGCTC
CTCCCTGGCCAAGGACACTTCATCGACCGGTGAGAACCTGTACTTCCAGCTAAGATTAGATAAAAGTAAA
GTGATTAACAGCGCATTAGAGCTGCTTAATGAGGTCGGAATCGAAGGTTTAACAACCCGTAAACTCGCCC
AGAAGCTAGGTGTAGAGCAGCCTACATTGTATTGGCATGTAAAAAATAAGCGGGCTTTGCTCGACGCCTT
AGCCATTGAGATGTTAGATAGGCACCATACTCACTTTTGCCCTTTAGAAGGGGAAAGCTGGCAAGATTTT
TTACGTAATAACGCTAAAAGTTTTAGATGTGCTTTACTAAGTCATCGCGATGGAGCAAAAGTACATTTAG
GTACACGGCCTACAGAAAAACAGTATGAAACTCTCGAAAATCAATTAGCCTTTTTATGCCAACAAGGTTT
TTCACTAGAGAATGCATTATATGCACTCAGCGCTGTGGGGCATTTTACTTTAGGTTGCGTATTGGAAGAT
CAAGAGCATCAAGTCGCTAAAGAAGAAAGGGAAACACCTACTACTGATAGTATGCCGCCATTATTACGAC
AAGCTATCGAATTATTTGATCACCAAGGTGCAGAGCCAGCCTTCTTATTCGGCCTTGAATTGATCATATG
CGGATTAGAAAAACAACTTAAATGTGAAAGTGGGTCCGCGTACAGCCGCGCGCGTACGAAAAACAATTAC
GGGTCTACCATCGAGGGCCTGCTCGATCTCCCGGACGACGACGCCCCCGAAGAGGCGGGGCTGGCGGCTC
CGCGCCTGTCCTTTCTCCCCGCGGGACACACGCGCAGACTGTCGACGGCCCCCCCGACCGATGTCAGCCT
GGGGGACGAGCTCCACTTAGACGGCGAGGACGTGGCGATGGCGCATGCCGACGCGCTAGACGATTTCGAT
CTGGACATGTTGGGGGACGGGGATTCCCCGGGTCCGGGATTTACCCCCCACGACTCCGCCCCCTACGGCG
CTCTGGATATGGCCGACTTCGAGTTTGAGCAGATGTTTACCGATGCCCTTGGAATTGACGAGTACGGTGG
GTAGTCTAGAGGGCCCGTTTAAACCCGCTGATCAGCCTCGACTGTGCCTTCTAGTTGCCAGCCATCTGTT
GTTTGCCCCTCCCCCGTGCCTTCCTTGACCCTGGAAGGTGCCACTCCCACTGTCCTTTCCTAATAAAATG
AGGAAATTGCATCGCATTGTCTGAGTAGGTGTCATTCTATTCTGGGGGGTGGGGTGGGGCAGGACAGCAA
GGGGGAGGATTGGGAAGACAATAGCAGGCATGCTGGGGATGCGGTGGGCTCTATGGCTTCTGAGGCGGAA
AGAACCAGCTGGGGCTCTAGGGGGTATCCCC
[124 nt withheld, positions 3602-3725]
C
[91 nt withheld, positions 3727-3817]
A
[49 nt withheld, positions 3819-3867]
CCTTTGACGTTGGAGTCCACGTTCTTT
[37 nt withheld, positions 3895-3931]
ACCCTATCTCGGTCTATTCTTTTGATTTATAAGGGATTTTGCCGATTTCGGCCTATTGGTTAAAAAATGA
GCTGATTTAACAAAAATTTAACGCGAATTAATTCTGTGGAATGTGTGTCAGTTAGGGTGTGGAAAGTCCC
CAGGCTCCCCAGCAGGCAGAAGTATGCAAAGCATGCATCTCAATTAGTCAGCAACCAGGTGTGGAAAGTC
CCCAGGCTCCCCAGCAGGCAGAAGTATGCAAAGCATGCATCTCAATTAGTCAGCAACCATAGTCCCGCCC
CTAACTCCGCCCATCCCGCCCCTAACTCCGCCCAGTTCCGCCCATTCTCCGCCCCATGGCTGACTAATTT
TTTTTATTTATGCAGAGGCCGAGGCCGCCTCTGCCTCTGAGCTATTCCAGAAGTAGTGAGGAGGCTTTTT
TGGAGGCCTAGGCTTTTGCAAAAAGCTCCCGGGAGCTTGTATATCCATTTTCGGATCTGATCAAGAGACA
GGATGAGGATCGTTTCGCATGATTGAACAAGATGGATTGCACGCAGGTTCTCCGGCCGCTTGGGTGGAGA
GGCTATTCGGCTATGACTGGGCACAACAGACAATCGGCTGCTCTGATGCCGCCGTGTTCCGGCTGTCAGC
GCAGGGGCGCCCGGTTCTTTTTGTCAAGACCGACCTGTCCGGTGCCCTGAATGAACTGCAGGACGAGGCA
GCGCGGCTATCGTGGCTGGCCACGACGGGCGTTCCTTGCGCAGCTGTGCTCGACGTTGTCACTGAAGCGG
GAAGGGACTGGCTGCTATTGGGCGAAGTGCCGGGGCAGGATCTCCTGTCATCTCACCTTGCTCCTGCCGA
GAAAGTATCCATCATGGCTGATGCAATGCGGCGGCTGCATACGCTTGATCCGGCTACCTGCCCATTCGAC
CACCAAGCGAAACATCGCATCGAGCGAGCACGTACTCGGATGGAAGCCGGTCTTGTCGATCAGGATGATC
TGGACGAAGAGCATCAGGGGCTCGCGCCAGCCGAACTGTTCGCCAGGCTCAAGGCGCGCATGCCCGACGG
CGAGGATCTCGTCGTGACCCATGGCGATGCCTGCTTGCCGAATATCATGGTGGAAAATGGCCGCTTTTCT
GGATTCATCGACTGTGGCCGGCTGGGTGTGGCGGACCGCTATCAGGACATAGCGTTGGCTACCCGTGATA
TTGCTGAAGAGCTTGGCGGCGAATGGGCTGACCGCTTCCTCGTGCTTTACGGTATCGCCGCTCCCGATTC
GCAGCGCATCGCCTTCTATCGCCTTCTTGACGAGTTCTTCTGAGCGGGACTCTGGGGTTCGAAATGACCG
ACCAAGCGACGCCCAACCTGCCATCACGAGATTTCGATTCCACCGCCGCCTTCTATGAAAGGTTGGGCTT
CGGAATCGTTTTCCGGGACGCCGGCTGGATGATCCTCCAGCGCGGGGATCTCATGCTGGAGTTCTTCGCC
CACCCCAACTTGTTTATTGCAGCTTATAATGGTTACAAATAAAGCAATAGCATCACAAATTTCACAAATA
AAGCATTTTTTTCACTGCATTCTAGTTGTGGTTTGTCCAAACTCATCAATGTATCTTATCATGTCTGTAT
ACCGTCGACCTCTAGCTAGAGCTTGGCGTAATCATGGTCATAGCTGTTTCCTGTGTGAAATTGTTATCCG
CTCACAATTCCACACAACATACGAGCCGGAAGCATAAAGTGTAAAGCCTGGGGTGCCTAATGAGTGAGCT
AACTCACATTAATTGCGTTGCGCTCACTGCCCGCTTTCCAGTCGGGAAACCTGTCGTGCCAGCTGCATTA
ATGAATCGGCCAACGCGCGGGGAGAGGCGGTTTGCGTATTGGGCGCTCTTCCGCTTCCTCGCTCACTGAC
TCGCTGCGCTCGGTCGTTCGGCTGCGGCGAGCGGTATCAGCTCACTCAAAGGCGGTAATACGGTTATCCA
CAGAATCAGGGGATAACGCAGGAAAGAACATGTGAGCAAAAGGCCAGCAAAAGGCCAGGAACCGTAAAAA
GGCCGCGTTGCTGGCGTTTTTCCATAGGCTCCGCCCCCCTGACGAGCATCACAAAAATCGACGCTCAAGT
CAGAGGTGGCGAAACCCGACAGGACTATAAAGATACCAGGCGTTTCCCCCTGGAAGCTCCCTCGTGCGCT
CTCCTGTTCCGACCCTGCCGCTTACCGGATACCTGTCCGCCTTTCTCCCTTCGGGAAGCGTGGCGCTTTC
TCATAGCTCACGCTGTAGGTATCTCAGTTCGGTGTAGGTCGTTCGCTCCAAGCTGGGCTGTGTGCACGAA
CCCCCCGTTCAGCCCGACCGCTGCGCCTTATCCGGTAACTATCGTCTTGAGTCCAACCCGGTAAGACACG
ACTTATCGCCACTGGCAGCAGCCACTGGTAACAGGATTAGCAGAGCGAGGTATGTAGGCGGTGCTACAGA
GTTCTTGAAGTGGTGGCCTAACTACGGCTACACTAGAAGAACAGTATTTGGTATCTGCGCTCTGCTGAAG
CCAGTTACCTTCGGAAAAAGAGTTGGTAGCTCTTGATCCGGCAAACAAACCACCGCTGGTAGCGGTGGTT
TTTTTGTTTGCAAGCAGCAGATTACGCGCAGAAAAAAAGGATCTCAAGAAGATCCTTTGATCTTTTCTAC
GGGGTCTGACGCTCAGTGGAACGAAAACTCACGTTAAGGGATTTTGGTCATGAGATTATCAAAAAGGATC
TTCACCTAGATCCTTTTAAATTAAAAATGAAGTTTTAAATCAATCTAAAGTATATATGAGTAAACTTGGT
CTGACAGTTACCAATGCTTAATCAGTGAGGCACCTATCTCAGCGATCTGTCTATTTCGTTCATCCATAGT
TGCCTGACTCCCCGTCGTGTAGATAACTACGATACGGGAGGGCTTACCATCTGGCCCCAGTGCTGCAATG
ATACCGCGAGACCCACGCTCACCGGCTCCAGATTTATCAGCAATAAACCAGCCAGCCGGAAGGGCCGAGC
GCAGAAGTGGTCCTGCAACTTTATCCGCCTCCATCCAGTCTATTAATTGTTGCCGGGAAGCTAGAGTAAG
TAGTTCGCCAGTTAATAGTTTGCGCAACGTTGTTGCCATTGCTACAGGCATCGTGGTGTCACGCTCGTCG
TTTGGTATGGCTTCATTCAGCTCCGGTTCCCAACGATCAAGGCGAGTTACATGATCCCCCATGTTGTGCA
AAAAAGCGGTTAGCTCCTTCGGTCCTCCGATCGTTGTCAGAAGTAAGTTGGCCGCAGTGTTATCACTCAT
GGTTATGGCAGCACTGCATAATTCTCTTACTGTCATGCCATCCGTAAGATGCTTTTCTGTGACTGGTGAG
TACTCAACCAAGTCATTCTGAGAATAGTGTATGCGGCGACCGAGTTGCTCTTGCCCGGCGTCAATACGGG
ATAATACCGCGCCACATAGCAGAACTTTAAAAGTGCTCATCATTGGAAAACGTTCTTCGGGGCGAAAACT
CTCAAGGATCTTACCGCTGTTGAGATCCAGTTCGATGTAACCCACTCGTGCACCCAACTGATCTTCAGCA
TCTTTTACTTTCACCAGCGTTTCTGGGTGAGCAAAAACAGGAAGGCAAAATGCCGCAAAAAAGGGAATAA
GGGCGACACGGAAATGTTGAATACTCATACTCTTCCTTTTTCAATATTATTGAAGCATTTATCAGGGTTA
TTGTCTCATGAGCGGATACATATTTGAATGTATTTAGAAAAATAAACAAATAGGGGTTCCGCGCA
Features (pLannotate 1.2.2; 24 found; start..end, strand, type, name):
     57..109     -  misc_feature   bom (fragment): basis of mobility region from pBR322
    264..643     +  enhancer       CMV enhancer: human cytomegalovirus immediate early enhancer
    644..847     +  promoter       CMV promoter: human cytomegalovirus (CMV) immediate early promoter
    843..876     +  LTR            5' LTR (truncated) (fragment): truncated 5' long terminal repeat (LTR) from HIV-1
    892..910     +  promoter       T7 promoter: promoter for bacteriophage T7 RNA polymerase
   1069..1089    +  CDS            3xFLAG (fragment): three tandem FLAG® epitope tags
   1102..2172    +  CDS            GPRC5A: RAI3_HUMAN - Also known as GPCR5A, RAI3, RAIG1. Experimental evidence at protein level: Swiss-Prot protein existence level 1. Orphan receptor. Could be involved in modulating differentiation and maintaining homeostasis of epithelial cells. This retinoic acid-inducible GPCR provide evidence for a possible interaction between retinoid and G-protein signaling pathways. Functions as a negative modulator of EGFR signaling (By similarity). May act as a lung tumor suppressor (PubMed:18000218). From Homo sapiens (Human).
   2185..2265    +  CDS            AVPR2 (fragment): V2R_HUMAN - Also known as ADHR, DIR, DIR3, V2R. Experimental evidence at protein level: Swiss-Prot protein existence level 1. Receptor for arginine vasopressin. The activity of this receptor is mediated by G proteins which activate adenylate cyclase. Involved in renal water reabsorption. From Homo sapiens (Human).
   2293..2906    +  CDS            TetR (fragment): tetracycline repressor TetR; tetR from transposon Tn10; TetR binds to the tetracycline operator tetO to inhibit transcription. This inhibition can be relieved by adding tetracycline or doxycycline.
   3058..3291    +  CDS            VP16 AD: transcriptional activation domain of herpes simplex virus protein VP16 (Triezenberg et al., 1988; Cousens et al., 1989); UL48
   3332..3556    +  polyA_signal   bGH poly(A) signal: bovine growth hormone polyadenylation signal
   3560..3581    +  promoter       SV40 promoter (fragment): SV40 enhancer and early promoter
   3602..4030    +  rep_origin     f1 ori (sequence partly withheld): f1 bacteriophage origin of replication; arrow indicates direction of (+) strand synthesis
   4044..4373    +  promoter       SV40 promoter: SV40 enhancer and early promoter
   4440..5231    +  CDS            neo: KKA2_KLEPN - Also known as kan, nptII. Experimental evidence at protein level: Swiss-Prot protein existence level 1. Resistance to kanamycin, neomycin, paromomycin, ribostamycin, butirosin and gentamicin B. From Klebsiella pneumoniae.
   5255..5413    +  CDS            ble (fragment): BLE_KLEPN - Experimental evidence at protein level: Swiss-Prot protein existence level 1. Binding protein with a strong affinity to the bleomycin family of antibiotics. Binds to CL990; an antimitotic-antibiotic compound. From Klebsiella pneumoniae.
   5408..5529    +  polyA_signal   SV40 poly(A) signal: SV40 polyadenylation signal
   5602..5618    -  protein_bind   lac operator: The lac repressor binds to the lac operator to inhibit transcription in E. coli. This inhibition can be relieved by adding lactose or isopropyl-β-D-thiogalactopyranoside (IPTG). lac repressor encoded by lacI
   5626..5656    -  promoter       lac promoter: promoter for the E. coli lac operon
   5671..5692    -  protein_bind   CAP binding site: CAP binding activates transcription in the presence of cAMP. E. coli catabolite activator protein
   5705..5797    -  CDS            lacI (fragment): lac repressor; lacI; The lac repressor binds to the lac operator to inhibit transcription in E. coli. This inhibition can be relieved by adding lactose or isopropyl-β-D-thiogalactopyranoside (IPTG).
   5980..6568    -  rep_origin     ori: high-copy-number ColE1/pMB1/pBR322/pUC origin of replication
   6739..7599    -  CDS            AmpR: β-lactamase; bla; confers resistance to ampicillin, carbenicillin, and related antibiotics
   7600..7704    -  promoter       AmpR promoter: bla
