[The description below was written by a language model from this plasmid's Addgene catalogue record and pLannotate feature annotations shown in this document.]
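Description:
GPRC5A-Tango is a mammalian expression plasmid from the PRESTO-Tango collection, built on an "empty Tango" backbone that was originally derived from pcDNA3.1(+). It is propagated in E. coli as a high-copy plasmid through a ColE1/pUC-type origin with ampicillin selection (AmpR under its own promoter), and it also retains an f1 phage origin. For selection in mammalian cells, an SV40 early promoter drives a neomycin phosphotransferase gene followed by an SV40 polyadenylation signal, which confers G418 resistance.

The payload is a single fusion reading frame transcribed from the CMV enhancer/promoter and terminated by the bGH poly(A) signal. An N-terminal FLAG epitope supplied by the backbone precedes the human GPRC5A coding sequence (1,071 bp), an orphan, retinoic acid-inducible G protein-coupled receptor. Downstream of the receptor, the annotation shows a short fragment of the vasopressin V2 receptor, followed by TetR and the VP16 activation domain, which together form the tetracycline transactivator tTA. In the Tango design, a V2 tail of this kind generally serves to strengthen arrestin recruitment, and a protease cleavage site normally sits between the tail and tTA, although no such site is annotated in this feature table. As the record describes it, transcriptional activation follows arrestin translocation, so receptor engagement is converted into a reporter readout.

The plasmid is intended for parallel screening of ligands across the druggable GPCRome and was produced as a resource for understudied receptors. The depositor notes that the site downstream of tTA may be XbaI rather than XhoI in many of these vectors.
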