Addgene plasmid #66382: GPRC5A-Tango
Purpose: Expression of G protein-coupled receptors for PRESTO-Tango: parallel receptorome expression and screening via transcriptional output, with transcriptional activation following arrestin translocation
Depositing lab: Bryan Roth. Publication: PRESTO-Tango as an open-source resource for interrogation of the druggable human GPCRome. Kroeze WK, Sassano MF, Huang XP, Lansu K, McCorvy JD, Giguere PM, Sciaky N, Roth BL. Nat Struct Mol Biol. 2015 May;22(5):362-9. doi: 10.1038/nsmb.3014. Epub 2015 Apr 20. PubMed 25895059.
Backbone
  Vector backbone: empty Tango
  Backbone size w/o insert (bp): 6632
  Vector type: Mammalian Expression
  Selectable markers: Neomycin (select with G418)
Growth in bacteria
  Bacterial resistance: Ampicillin, 100 μg/mL
  Growth temperature: 37°C
  Growth strain: DH5alpha
  Copy number: High Copy
Gene/Insert
  Gene/Insert name: GPRC5A
  Species: H. sapiens (human)
  Insert size (bp): 1071
  Entrez Gene: GPRC5A (a.k.a. GPCR5A, PEIG-1, RAI3, RAIG1, TIG1)
  Promoter: CMV
  Tag / fusion protein: FLAG (N terminal on backbone)
  Cloning method: Restriction Enzyme; 5′ cloning site NotI (not destroyed); 3′ cloning site XhoI (unknown if destroyed)
  Sequencing primers: 5′ CMV-F; 3′ Tet-R
Terms and licenses: Academic/Nonprofit Terms; Industry Terms: Not Available to Industry
Depositor comments: Please note: Most of the PRESTO-Tango vectors do not contain the XhoI cut site downstream of the tTA sequence and instead carry an XbaI site. If you need to perform an XhoI digest we recommend sequencing with a forward primer at the C-terminus of tTA to determine which of the two sites is present. Suggested primer: 5-gagctccacttagacggcgagg-3. Original backbone was pcDNA3.1(+). These plasmids were generated as part of the Illuminating the Druggable Genome (IDG) program sponsored by the NIH Common Fund. The goal of this program is to identify, gather, and distribute information and resources for proteins that currently are not well-studied yet belong to commonly drug-targeted protein families: protein kinases, non-olfactory G-protein coupled receptors (GPCRs), and ion channels. The IDG program is designed to develop fundamental research tools for understudied proteins, elucidate their function, and disseminate the IDG-related resources and data to the greater scientific community.
How to cite: GPRC5A-Tango was a gift from Bryan Roth (Addgene plasmid # 66382 ; http://n2t.net/addgene:66382 ; RRID:Addgene_66382)
