>Addgene plasmid #66382 | GPRC5A-Tango | depositor partial sequence | sequence record 113378 | GPRC5A
ATGGCCACGACGGTGCCAGACGGCTGCCGCAATGGATTGAAATCCAAGTATTATCGCCTCTGTGACAAAG
CAGAGGCATGGGGCATAGTGCTCGAAACGGTCGCTACAGCTGGCGTAGTAACCTCCGTGGCATTTATGCT
CACCCTGCCTATCCTCGTCTGCAAAGTGCAGGATTCCAATAGACGCAAGATGCTGCCAACCCAGTTCCTG
TTCTTGCTCGGCGTGCTTGGCATCTTTGGGCTGACGTTTGCCTTTATTATCGGCCTGGATGGCTCCACTG
GCCCCACAAGGTTCTTTCTGTTTGGGATACTGTTTTCTATTTGTTTCTCCTGCCTCCTGGCTCATGCCGT
CTCACTCACGAAGTTGGTGCGAGGAAGGAAACCCCTCTCACTCCTCGTGATCCTCGGCCTGGCTGTCGGC
TTTTCCCTGGTGCAAGATGTGATTGCAATCGAGTACATCGTGTTGACAATGAATCGCACGAACGTCAACG
TGTTCAGCGAACTGAGCGCTCCCCGGCGGAACGAGGACTTCGTGCTGCTCCTGACTTACGTACTGTTTTT
GATGGCCCTGACGTTCTTGATGTCCTCCTTCACCTTTTGCGGGTCCTTTACTGGTTGGAAAAGGCACGGC
GCGCATATTTATCTGACGATGCTTCTGAGTATTGCTATCTGGGTGGCCTGGATCACTTTGCTGATGTTGC
CAGACTTTGACCGCCGCTGGGACGACACCATACTGAGCAGTGCACTCGCCGCCAACGGTTGGGTGTTTCT
CCTCGCTTATGTTTCTCCCGAGTTCTGGCTGCTCACGAAACAGCGAAATCCCATGGACTACCCAGTCGAG
GACGCATTCTGCAAGCCTCAGCTGGTCAAGAAGAGTTATGGGGTGGAGAATCGGGCTTATAGCCAAGAGG
AGATCACACAGGGTTTCGAGGAGACGGGAGATACACTTTATGCTCCATACAGCACACACTTCCAGCTGCA
GAACCAACCCCCCCAGAAGGAATTTTCAATTCCACGCGCCCACGCTTGGCCATCTCCATACAAGGACTAT
GAAGTCAAGAAGGAGGGGTCA
