>Addgene plasmid #66382 | GPRC5A-Tango | addgene partial sequence | sequence record 119972 | CMV-F 5'-CGCAAATGGGCGGTAGGCGTG-3'
GCTCTCTGGCTAACTAGAGAACCCACTGCTTACTGGCTTATCGAAATTAATACGACTCACTATAGGGAGA
CCCAAGCTGGCTAGCGTTTAAACTTAAGCTTGGTACCGAGCTCGGATCCACTAGTCCAGTGTGGTGGAAT
TCTGCAGATATCCAGCACAGTGGCGGCCGCGCCACCATGAAGACGATCATCGCCCTGAGCTACATCTTCT
GCCTGGTATTCGCCGACTACAAGGACGATGATGACGCCAGCATCGATATGGCCACGACGGTGCCAGACGG
CTGCCGCAATGGATTGAAATCCAAGTATTATCGCCTCTGTGACAAAGCAGAGGCATGGGGCATAGTGCTC
GAAACGGTCGCTACAGCTGGCGTAGTAACCTCCGTGGCATTTATGCTCACCCTGCCTATCCTCGTCTGCA
AAGTGCAGGATTCCAATAGACGCAAGATGCTGCCAACCCAGTTCCTGTTCTTGCTCGGCGTGCTTGGCAT
CTTTGGGCTGACGTTTGCCTTTATTATCGGCCTGGATGGCTCCACTGGCCCCACAAGGTTCTTTCTGTTT
GGGATACTGTTTTCTATTTGTTTCTCCTGCCTCCTGGCTCATGCCGTCTCACTCACGAAGTTGGTGCGAG
GAAGGAAACCCCTCTCACTCCTCGTGATCCTCGGCCTGGCTGTCGGCTTTTCCCTGGTGCAAGATGTGAT
TGCAATCGAGTACATCGTGTTGACAATGAATCGCACGAACGTCAACGTGTTCAGCGAACTGAGCGCTCCC
CGGCGGAACGAGGACTTCGTGCTGCTCCTGACTTACGTACTGTTTTTGATGGCCCTGACGTTCTTGATGT
CCTCCTTCACCTTTTGCGGGTCCTTTACTGGTTGGAAAAGGCACGGCGCGCATATTTATCTGACGATGCT
TCTGAGTATTGCTATCTGGGTGGCCTGGATCACTTTGCTGATGTTGCCAGACTTTGACCGCCGCTGGGAC
GACACCATACTGAGCA
