>Addgene plasmid #66382 | GPRC5A-Tango | addgene partial sequence | sequence record 119973 | Tet-R 5'-GGCGAGTTTACGGGTTGTTA-3'
AGCAGCTCTAATGCGCTGTTAATCACTTTACTTTTATCTAATCTTAGCTGGAAGTACAGGTTCTCACCGG
TCGATGAAGTGTCCTTGGCCAGGGAGGAGCTGGCGGTGGTGCAGGACTCATCTTGGGGACCCAGGCTGGG
TGGGGTGCGTCCACCGGTATCGATTGACCCCTCCTTCTTGACTTCATAGTCCTTGTATGGAGATGGCCAA
GCGTGGGCGCGTGGAATTGAAAATTCCTTCTGGGGGGGTTGGTTCTGCAGCTGGAAGTGTGTGCTGTATG
GAGCATAAAGTGTATCTCCCGTCTCCTCGAAACCCTGTGTGATCTCCTCTTGGCTATAAGCCCGATTCTC
CACCCCATAACTCTTCTTGACCAGCTGAGGCTTGCAGAATGCGTCCTCGACTGGGTAGTCCATGGGATTT
CGCTGTTTCGTGAGCAGCCAGAACTCGGGAGAAACATAAGCGAGGAGAAACACCCAACCGTTGGCGGCGA
GTGCACTGCTCAGTATGGTGTCGTCCCAGCGGCGGTCAAAGTCTGGCAACATCAGCAAAGTGATCCAGGC
CACCCAGATAGCAATACTCAGAAGCATCGTCAGATAAATATGCGCGCCGTGCCTTTTCCAACCAGTAAAG
GACCCGCAAAAGGTGAAGGAGGACATCAAGAACGTCAGGGCCATCAAAAACAGTACGTAAGTCAGGAGCA
GCACGAAGTCCTCGTTCCGCCGGGGAGCGCTCAGTTCGCTGAACACGTTGACGTTCGTGCGATTCATTGT
CAACACGATGTACTCGATTGCAATCACATCTTGCACCAGGGAAAAGCCGACAGCCAGGCCGAGGATCACG
AGGAGTGAGAGGGGTTTCCTTCCTCGCACCAACTTCGTGAGTGAGACGGCATGAGCCAGGAGGCAGGAGA
AACAAATAGAAAACAGTATCCCAAACAGAAAGAACCTTGTGGGGCCAGTGGAGCCATCCAGGCCGATAAT
AAAGGCAAACGTCAGCCCAAAGATGCCAAGCACGCCGAGCAAGAACAGGAACTGGGTTGGCAGCATCTTG
CGTCTATTGGAATCCTG
